>Addgene plasmid #202815 | pHYX138 | addgene full sequence | sequence record 405765 | Addgene NGS Result
CGTAATACACAATGGATAAAGCGGAATTAATTCCCGAGCCTCCAAAAAAGAAGAGAAAGGTCGAATTGGG
TACCGCCGGCGGCTCCGGCCCCGGGATGGTCAGCAAGGGCGAGGAACTCTTCACCGGCGTCGTCCCTATC
CTCGTCGAGCTTGACGGCGACGTCAACGGCCACAAGTTCTCCGTCAGCGGCGAGGGCGAGGGCGACGCCA
CCTACGGCAAGCTCACCCTCAAGCTCATCTGCACCACCGGCAAGCTCCCTGTCCCTTGGCCTACCCTCGT
CACCACCCTCGGCTACGGCCTCCAGTGCTTCGCCCGCTACCCTGACCACATGAAGCAGCACGACTTCTTC
AAGTCCGCCATGCCTGAGGGCTACGTCCAAGAGCGCACCATTTTCTTCAAGGACGACGGCAACTACAAGA
CCCGCGCTGAGGTCAAGTTCGAGGGAGACACCCTCGTCAACCGCATCGAGCTGAAGGGCATCGACTTCAA
GGAAGATGGCAACATCCTCGGCCACAAGCTCGAGTACAACTACAACTCCCACAACGTCTACATCACCGCC
GACAAGCAGAAGAACGGCATCAAGGCCAACTTCAAGATTCGCCACAACATCGAGAGAGGAGGCGGCGGAT
CTGGCGGAGGACCCGGGGCCCTGAAGAAGGAGCTGCAGGCCAACAAGAAGGAGCTGGCGCAGCTGAAGTG
GGAGCTGCAGGCCCTGAAGAAGGAGCTCGCTCAATGTTTAAACGGCTCTGGCGCCACCAACTTCTCTCTC
CTCAAACAGGCTGGCGACGTTGAAGAAAACCCTGGCCCTGATATCGAAAATCTTTATTTTCAAGGTGCGA
TGGGAGGCTCTGGCGCCACCAACTTCTCTCTCCTCAAACAGGCTGGCGACGTTGAAGAAAACCCTGGCCC
TCATTTAAATATGGACAAGGCCGAGCTGATCCGCGAGCCCCCCAAGAAGAAGCGCAAGGTGGAGCTGGGC
ACCGCCGGCGGCTCCGGCGAGCAGCTGGAGAAGAAGCTGCAGGCCCTGGAGAAGAAGCTGGCCCAGCTGG
AGTGGAAGAACCAGGCCCTGGAGAAGAAGCTGGCCCAACCCGGGGGCGGAGGAGGCTCAGGCGGAGGCGG
CTCTGACAAGCAGAAGAACGGCATCAAGGCCAACTTCAAGATTCGCCACAACATCGAGGACGGCGGCGTC
CAGCTCGCCGACCACTACCAGCAGAACACCCCTATCGGCGACGGCCCTGTCCTCCTCCCTGACAACCACT
ACCTCAGCTACCAGTCCGCCCTCTCCAAGGACCCTAACGAGAAGCGCGACCACATGGTCCTGCTCGAGTT
CGTCACCGCCGCTGGCATCACCCTCGGCATGGACGAGCTGTACAAGTAGATAGATTAATTTAAACAGTAT
ATCTACAGTTTTATATATATATATATATATATATACATATATAAAGAAACCTGTGCGTTTTTTGTATTTT
CAAATACATTTAGTTTTGGCGCCACTTCTATAAAAGGTCTCATGATATTGTTACAATATCAATTTTTCTT
CGTTTCTCATGCCCTGTTTCTATGATAGAGGATGAATTTATTATTAACGGCACTAACAACGTACATATAG
CGCCCGGGCCGCATCTGTGCGGTATTTCACACCGCATAGGGTAATAACTGATATAATTAAATTGAAGCTC
TAATTTGTGAGTTTAGTATACATGCATTTACTTATAATACAGTTTTTTAGTTTTGCTGGCCGCATCTTCT
CAAATATGCTTCCCAGCCTGCTTTTCTGTAACGTTCACCCTCTACCTTAGCATCCCTTCCCTTTGCAAAT
AGTCCTCTTCCAACAATAATAATGTCAGATCCTGTAGAGACCACATCATCCACGGTTCTATACTGTTGAC
CCAATGCGTCTCCCTTGTCATCTAAACCCACACCGGGTGTCATAATCAACCAATCGTAACCTTCATCTCT
TCCACCCATGTCTCTTTGAGCAATAAAGCCGATAACAAAATCTTTGTCGCTCTTCGCAATGTCAACAGTA
CCCTTAGTATATTCTCCAGTAGATAGGGAGCCCTTGCATGACAATTCTGCTAACATCAAAAGGCCTCTAG
GTTCCTTTGTTACTTCTTCTGCCGCCTGCTTCAAACCGCTAACAATACCTGGGCCCACCACACCGTGTGC
ATTCGTAATGTCTGCCCATTCTGCTATTCTGTATACACCCGCAGAGTACTGCAATTTGACTGTATTACCA
ATGTCAGCAAATTTTCTGTCTTCGAAGAGTAAAAAATTGTACTTGGCGGATAATGCCTTTAGCGGCTTAA
CTGTGCCCTCCATCGAAAAATCAGTCAAAATATCCACATGTGTTTTTAGTAAACAAATTTTGGGACCTAA
TGCTTCAACTAACTCCAGTAATTCCTTGGTGGTACGAACATCCAATGAAGCACACAAGTTTGTTTGCTTT
TCGTGCATGATATTAAATAGCTTGGCAGCAACAGGACTAGGATGAGTAGCAGCACGTTCCTTATATGTAG
CTTTCGACATGATTTATCTTCGTTTCCTGCAGGTTTTTGTTCTGTGCAGTTGGGTTAAGAATACTGGGCA
ATTTCATGTTTCTTCAACACTACATATGCGTATATATACCAATCTAAGTCTGTGCTCCTTCCTTCGTTCT
TCCTTCTGTTCGGAGATTACCGAATCAAAAAAATTTCAAGGAAACCGAAATCAAAAAAAAGAATAAAAAA
AAAATGATGAATTGAAAAGGTGGTATGGTGCACTCTCAGTACAATCTGCTCTGATGCCGCATAGTTAAGC
CAGCCCCGACACCCGCCAACACCCGCTGACGCGCCCTGACGGGCTTGTCTGCTCCCGGCATCCGCTTACA
GACAAGCTGTGACCGTCTCCGGGAGCTGCATGTGTCAGAGGTTTTCACCGTCATCACCGAAACGCGCGAG
ACGAAAGGGCCTCGTGATACGCCTATTTTTATAGGTTAATGTCATGATAATAATGGTTTCTTAGTATGAT
CCAATATCAAAGGAAATGATAGCATTGAAGGATGAGACTAATCCAATTGAGGAGTGGCAGCATATAGAAC
AGCTAAAGGGTAGTGCTGAAGGAAGCATACGATACCCCGCATGGAATGGGATAATATCACAGGAGGTACT
AGACTACCTTTCATCCTACATAAATAGACGCATATAAGTACGCATTTAAGCATAAACACGCACTATGCCG
TTCTTCTCATGTATATATATACAGGCAACACGCAGATATAGGTGCGACGTGAACAGTGAGCTGTATGTGC
GCAGCTCGCGTTGCATTTTCGGAAGCGCTCGTTTTCGGAAACGCTTTGAAGTTCCTATTCCGAAGTTCCT
ATTCTCTAGAAAGTATAGGAACTTCAGAGCGCTTTTGAAAACCAAAAGCGCTCTGAAGACGCACTTTCAA
AAAACCAAAAACGCACCGGACTGTAACGAGCTACTAAAATATTGCGAATACCGCTTCCACAAACATTGCT
CAAAAGTATCTCTTTGCTATATATCTCTGTGCTATATCCCTATATAACCTACCCATCCACCTTTCGCTCC
TTGAACTTGCATCTAAACTCGACCTCTACATTTTTTATGTTTATCTCTAGTATTACTCTTTAGACAAAAA
AATTGTAGTAAGAACTATTCATAGAGTGAATCGAAAACAATACGAAAATGTAAACATTTCCTATACGTAG
TATATAGAGACAAAATAGAAGAAACCGTTCATAATTTTCTGACCAATGAAGAATCATCAACGCTATCACT
TTCTGTTCACAAAGTATGCGCAATCCACATCGGTATAGAATATAATCGGGGATGCCTTTATCTTGAAAAA
ATGCACCCGCAGCTTCGCTAGTAATCAGTAAACGCGGGAAGTGGAGTCAGGCTTTTTTTATGGAAGAGAA
AATAGACACCAAAGTAGCCTTCTTCTAACCTTAACGGACCTACAGTGCAAAAAGTTATCAAGAGACTGCA
TTATAGAGCGCACAAAGGAGAAAAAAAGTAATCTAAGATGCTTTGTTAGAAAAATAGCGCTCTCGGGATG
CATTTTTGTAGAACAAAAAAGAAGTATAGATTCTTTGTTGGTAAAATAGCGCTCTCGCGTTGCATTTCTG
TTCTGTAAAAATGCAGCTCAGATTCTTTGTTTGAAAAATTAGCGCTCTCGCGTTGCATTTTTGTTTTACA
AAAATGAAGCACAGATTCTTCGTTGGTAAAATAGCGCTTTCGCGTTGCATTTCTGTTCTGTAAAAATGCA
GCTCAGATTCTTTGTTTGAAAAATTAGCGCTCTCGCGTTGCATTTTTGTTCTACAAAATGAAGCACAGAT
GCTTCGTTCAGGTGGCACTTTTCGGGGAAATGTGCGCGGAACCCCTATTTGTTTATTTTTCTAAATACAT
TCAAATATGTATCCGCTCATGAGACAATAACCCTGATAAATGCTTCAATAATATTGAAAAAGGAAGAGTA
TGAGTATTCAACATTTCCGTGTCGCCCTTATTCCCTTTTTTGCGGCATTTTGCCTTCCTGTTTTTGCTCA
CCCAGAAACGCTGGTGAAAGTAAAAGATGCTGAAGATCAGTTGGGTGCACGAGTGGGTCGGGAAGATGCG
TGATCTGATCCTTCAACTCAGCAAAAGTTCGATTTATTCAACAAAGCCACGTTGTGTCTCAAAATCTCTG
ATGTTACATTGCACAAGATAAAAATATATCATCATGAACAATAAAACTGTCTGCTTACATAAACAGTAAT
ACAAGGGGTGTTATGAGCCATATTCAACGGGAAACGTCTTGCTCGAGGCCGCATTTAAATTCCAACATGG
ATGCTGATTTATATGGGTATAAATGGGCTCGCGATAATGTCGGGCAATCAGGTGCGACAATCTATCGATT
GTATGGGAAGCCCGATGCGCCAGAGTTGTTTCTGAAACATGGCAAAGGTAGCGTTGCCAATGATGTTACA
GATGAGATGGTCCGTTTAAACTGGCTGACGGAATTTATGCCTCTTCCGACCATCAAGCATTTTATCCGTA
CTCCTGATGATGCATGGTTACTCACCACTGCGATCCCCGGGAAAACAGCATTCCAGGTATTAGAAGAATA
TCCTGATTCAGGTGAAAATATTGTTGATGCGCTGGCAGTGTTCCTGCGCCGGTTGCATTCGATTCCTGTT
TGTAATTGTCCTTTTAACAGCGATCGCGTATTTCGTCTCGCTCAGGCGCAATCACGAATGAATAACGGTT
TGGTTGATGCGAGTGATTTTGATGACGAGCGTAATGGCTGGCCTGTTGAACAAGTCTGGAAAGAAATGCA
TAAGCTTTTGCCATTCTCACCGGATTCAGTCGTCACTCATGGTGATTTCTCACTTGATAACCTTATTTTT
GACGAGGGGAAATTAATAGGTTGTATTGATGTTGGACGAGTCGGAATCGCAGACCGATACCAGGATCTTG
CCATCCTATGGAACTGCCTCGGTGAGTTTTCTCCTTCATTACAGAAACGGCTTTTTCAAAAATATGGTAT
TGATAATCCTGATATGAATAAATTGCAGTTTCATTTGATGCTCGATGAGTTTTTCTAATCAGAATTGGTT
AATTGGTTGTAACACTGGCAGAGCATTACGCTGACTTGACGCGGCGAGCGGTATCAGCTCACTCAAAGGC
GGTAATACGGTTATCCACAGAATCAGGGGATAACGCAGGAAAGAACATGTGAGCAAAAGGCCAGCAAAAG
GCCAGGAACCGTAAAAAGGTCATGACCAAAATCCCTTAACGTGAGTTTTCGTTCCACTGAGCGTCAGACC
CCGTAGAAAAGATCAAAGGATCTTCTTGAGATCCTTTTTTTCTGCGCGTAATCTGCTGCTTGCAAACAAA
AAAACCACCGCTACCAGCGGTGGTTTGTTTGCCGGATCAAGAGCTACCAACTCTTTTTCCGAAGGTAACT
GGCTTCAGCAGAGCGCAGATACCAAATACTGTTCTTCTAGTGTAGCCGTAGTTAGGCCACCACTTCAAGA
ACTCTGTAGCACCGCCTACATACCTCGCTCTGCTAATCCTGTTACCAGTGGCTGCTGCCAGTGGCGATAA
GTCGTGTCTTACCGGGTTGGACTCAAGACGATAGTTACCGGATAAGGCGCAGCGGTCGGGCTGAACGGGG
GGTTCGTGCACACAGCCCAGCTTGGAGCGAACGACCTACACCGAACTGAGATACCTACAGCGTGAGCTAT
GAGAAAGCGCCACGCTTCCCGAAGGGAGAAAGGCGGACAGGTATCCGGTAAGCGGCAGGGTCGGAACAGG
AGAGCGCACGAGGGAGCTTCCAGGGGGAAACGCCTGGTATCTTTATAGTCCTGTCGGGTTTCGCCACCTC
TGACTTGAGCGTCGATTTTTGTGATGCTCGTCAGGGGGGCGGAGCCTATGGAAAAACGCCAGCAACGCGG
CCTTTTTACGGTTCCTGGCCTTTTGCTGGCCTTTTGCTCACATGTTCTTTCCTGCGTTATCCCCTGATTC
TGTGGATAACCGTATTACCGCCTTTGAGTGAGCTGATACCGCTCGCCGCAGCCGAACGACCGAGCGCAGC
GAGTCAGTGAGCGAGGAAGCGTCACACAGGAAACAGCTATGACCATGGCCCGGGCTATCTAAAAATTGCC
TTATGATCCGTCTCTCCGGTTACAGCCTGTGTAACTGATTAATCCTGCCTTTCTAATCACCATTCTAATG
TTTTAATTAAGGGATTTTGTCTTCATTAACGGCTTTCGCTCATAAAAATGTTATGACGTTTTGCCCGCAG
GCGGGAAACCATCCACTTCACGAGACTGATCTCCTCTGCCGGAACACCGGGCATCTCCAACTTATAAGTT
GGAGAAATAAGAGAATTTCAGATTGAGAGAATGAAAAAAAAAAAAAAAAAAGGCAGAGGAGAGCATAGAA
ATGGGGTTCACTTTTTGGTAAAGCTATAGCATGCCTATCACATATAAATAGAGTGCCAGTAGCGACTTTT
TTCACACTCGAAATACTCTTACTACTGCTCTCTTGTTGTTTTTATCACTTCTTGTTTCTTCTTGGTAAAT
AGAATATCAAGCTACAAAAAGCATACAATCAACTATCAACTATTAACTATAT
Features (pLannotate 1.2.2; 15 found; start..end, strand, type, name):
     42..61      +  CDS            SV40 NLS (fragment): nuclear localization signal of SV40 (simian virus 40) large T antigen
     96..623     +  CDS            mVenus (fragment): mVenus is a basic (constitutively fluorescent) yellow fluorescent protein published in 2006, derived from Aequorea victoria. It is reported to be a rapidly-maturing monomer with moderate acid sensitivity.
   1122..1376    +  CDS            cEGFP (fragment): cEGFP is a basic (constitutively fluorescent) green fluorescent protein published in 2008, derived from Aequorea victoria.
   1620..1648    -  misc_feature   bom (fragment): basis of mobility region from pBR322
   1727..2530    -  CDS            URA3: orotidine-5'-phosphate decarboxylase, required for uracil biosynthesis; S. cerevisiae URA3; yeast auxotrophic marker, counterselectable with 5-fluoroorotic acid (5-FOA)
   2531..2746    -  promoter       URA3 promoter: S. cerevisiae URA3
   2754..2803    -  misc_feature   bom (fragment): basis of mobility region from pBR322
   2905..2940    -  CDS            rop (fragment): Rop protein, which maintains plasmids at low copy number; rop
   3005..3187    +  CDS            FLP (fragment): site-specific recombinase FLP is a site-specific recombinase from Saccharomyces cerevisiae. Recombination occurs at FRT sequences.
   3366..4348    +  rep_origin     2μ ori: yeast 2μ plasmid origin of replication
   4375..4479    +  promoter       AmpR promoter: bla
   4480..4608    +  CDS            AmpR (fragment): β-lactamase; bla; confers resistance to ampicillin, carbenicillin, and related antibiotics
   4773..5588    +  CDS            KanR: aminoglycoside phosphotransferase; aph(3')-Ia; confers resistance to kanamycin in bacteria or G418 (Geneticin®) in eukaryotes
   5641..5728    -  rep_origin     RSF ori (fragment): Plasmids containing the RSF 1030 origin of replication can be propagated in E. coli cells that contain additional plasmids with compatible origins.
   5836..6424    +  rep_origin     ori: high-copy-number ColE1/pMB1/pBR322/pUC origin of replication
