[The description below was written by a language model from this plasmid's Addgene catalogue record and pLannotate feature annotations shown in this document.]
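Description:
pHYX138 is an empty-backbone Saccharomyces cerevisiae expression vector for producing several proteins from a single polycistronic transcript. It derives from pV2A-T: the original TetON promoter and TrpC terminator were removed, and a yeast 2µ origin of replication, a URA3 marker, the S. cerevisiae ADH2 promoter and the HIS5 terminator were inserted. It is an E. coli–yeast shuttle plasmid. In bacteria it replicates at high copy from a ColE1/pUC-type origin and is selected with kanamycin through an aph(3')-Ia KanR gene. In yeast the 2µ origin supports episomal multicopy maintenance, and URA3, under its own promoter, complements uracil auxotrophy and can be counterselected with 5-FOA. Short fragments of AmpR, rop, bom, an RSF origin and FLP also appear in the annotation. They look like remnants of earlier cloning steps or sequence flanking the 2µ region rather than functional parts.

Expression is driven by the ADH2 promoter, described in the record as auto-inducible; this promoter is generally repressed by glucose and becomes active as glucose is depleted, so no external inducer is needed. The automated feature table does not annotate the ADH2 promoter, the HIS5 terminator or any 2A-type peptide. It does detect an SV40 nuclear localisation signal fragment followed by partial matches to mVenus and, further downstream, to an EGFP-type protein. This suggests fluorescent-protein reporter segments within the polycistronic cassette, although the record does not explain their arrangement or role. The sequenced record is 7,122 nt, whereas the catalogue lists a backbone size of 7,779 bp. The associated work concerns yeast-based heterologous production of fungal secondary metabolites, consistent with use for co-expressing the genes of a biosynthetic pathway.
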