Addgene plasmid #202815: pHYX138
Purpose: (Empty Backbone) Saccharomyces cerevisiae vector for the expression of polycistronic genes. Expression controled by the auto-inducible yeast promoter ADH2. URA3 selection.
Depositing lab: Jean-Félix Dallery. Depositing organization: INRAE, Centre de recherche de Versailles-Grignon. Publication: Yeast-based heterologous production of the colletochlorin family of fungal secondary metabolites. Geistodt-Kiener A, Totozafy JC, Le Goff G, Vergne J, Sakai K, Ouazzani J, Mouille G, Viaud M, O'Connell RJ, Dallery JF. Metab Eng. 2023 Oct 18:S1096-7176(23)00142-8. doi: 10.1016/j.ymben.2023.10.002. PubMed 37863177.
Backbone
  Vector backbone: pV2A-T
  Backbone size (bp): 7779
  Modifications to backbone: Insertion of 2µ origin of replication, URA3 selection, ADH2 promoter and HIS5 terminator from Saccharomyces cerevisiae. TetON promoter and TrpC terminator removed.
  Vector type: Yeast Expression
  Promoter: ScADH2
  Selectable markers: URA3
Growth in bacteria
  Bacterial resistance: Kanamycin, 50 μg/mL
  Growth temperature: 37°C
  Growth strain: DH5alpha
  Copy number: High Copy
Gene/Insert
  Sequencing primers: 5′ CCTGAAGAAGGAGCTCGCTC; 3′ GGATCAGCTCGGCCTTGTCC
Terms and licenses: Academic/Nonprofit Terms; Industry Terms: Not Available to Industry
How to cite: pHYX138 was a gift from Jean-Félix Dallery (Addgene plasmid # 202815 ; http://n2t.net/addgene:202815 ; RRID:Addgene_202815)
